>Addgene plasmid #69150 | pBEN276 | depositor full sequence | sequence record 121926 | pBEN276 sequence 19671 bps
TCGAGGAATTCTTCCCGTGATGGATAAATAAGGGTAAGATTCCGCGTAAGTATCGCGGGGGCGTAAGTCT
GGTTATAAGGCGTTATTGTTGCAGGCAGTTTGGTCACGGCCAGCGCGCAGCAACCGGAGCGTACAAAAGT
ACGTGAGGATGGCGAGCACTGCCCGGGGCCAAAATGGCAAATAAAATAGCCTAATAATCCAGACGATTAC
CCGTAATATGTTTAATCAGGGCTATACTTAGCACACTTCCACTGTGTGTGACTGTCTGGTCTGACTGAGA
CAAGTTTTCAAGGATTCGTAACCTCGAGGTACAACCAGTTTGCAAGATGATTAAACAATAACTTAAGTTG
AAGTTACCCCATTAAATGGATGGCTAATATGACTAAAAAAATTTCATTCATTATTAACGGCCAGGTTGAA
ATTTTTCCCGAAAGTGATGATTTAGTGCAATCCATTAATTTTGGTGATAATAGTGTTTACCTGCCAATAT
TGAATAATTCTCATGTAAAAAACATTATTGATTATAATGAAAATAATAAATTACGGTTGCATAATATTGT
CAATTTTCTCTATACGGTAGGGCAAAGATGGAAAAATGAAGAATATTCAAGACGCAGGACATACATTCGT
GATTTAAAAAAATATATGGGATATTCAGAAGCAATGGCCAAGTTAGAGGCCAACTGGATATCTATGATTT
TATGTTCTAAAGGTGGCCTTTATGATGTTGTAGAAAATGAACTTGGTTCTCGCCATATCATGGATGAATG
GCTACCTCAGGATGAAAGTTATATTAAGGCTTTTCCGAAAGGTAAGTCTATACATCTGTTGGCAGGTAAT
GTTCCATTATCTGTGATCATGTCTATATTACGCGCAATTTTAACCAAGAATCAGTGTATTATAAAAACAT
CGTCAACCGATCCCTTTACCGCTAATGCATTAGCGTTAAGCTTTATCGATGTAGACCCTAATCATCCGAT
AACGCGCTCTTTGTCTGTTGTATATTGGCCACACCAAGGTGATACATCACTCGCAAAAGAAATTATGCAA
CATATGGATGTTATTGTCGCTTGGGGAGGGGAAGATGCGATTAATTGGGCTGTAGAACATGCACCACCCT
ATGCTGACGTGATTAAATTTGGCTCTAAAAAGAGTTTTTGCATTATTGATAATCCAGTTGATTTAACGTC
AGCAGCTACCGGTGCGGCTCATGATATTTGTTTTTACGATCAGCGCGCTTGTTTTTCTGCCCAAAACATA
TATTACATGGGAAATCAGTATGAGGAATTTAAGTTAGCGTTGATAGAAAAACTTAATCTATATGCGCATA
TATTACCAAACGCCAAAAAAGATTTTGATGAAAAGGCGGCCTATTCTTTAGTCCAAAAAGAGAGCTTATT
TGCTGGATTAAAAGTAGAGGTGGATGTTCATCAACGTTGGATGATTATTGAGTCAAATGCGGGTGTGGAA
TTTAATCAACCACTTGGCAGATGTGTGTATCTTCATCACGTCGATAATATTGAGCAAGTATTGCCTTATG
TTCAAAAAAATAAGACACAAACCATATCTATTTTTCCTTGGGAATCCGCATTTAAGTATCGAGATGCGTT
GGCATTAAGAGGTGCGGAAAGGATTGTAGAAGCAGGAATGAATAATATATTTCGAGTTGGTGGATCTCAT
GACGGAATGAGGCCGTTACAACGATTAGTGACATATATTTCTCATGAGAGGCCATCTCATTATACTGCTA
AGGATGTTGCGGTTGAAATAGAACAGACTCGATTCCTGGAAGAAGATAAGTTCCTTGTATTTGTCCCGTA
ATAGGTAAAAAGTATGGAAAATAAATCCAAATATAAAACCATCGACCATGTTCTTTGTGTTGAAGGAAAT
AAAAAAATTCATGTTTGGGAAACGCTGCCAGAAGAAACCAGCCCAAAGAGAAAGAATCCCATTATTATTG
CGTCGGGTTTTGCCCGAAGGATGGATCATTTTGCTGGTTTAGCGGAATATTTATCGCGGAATGGGTTTCA
TGTGATTCGCTATGATTCACTTCACCACGTTGGGTTGAGTTCAGGGACAATTGATGAATTTACAATGTCT
ATAGGAAAACAGAGCCTATTAGCCGTGGTTGATTGGTTAAATACACGAAAAATAAATAACCGTGGTATTT
TGGCTTCAAGCTTATCTGCACGGATAGTTTATGCAAGTCTATCTGAAATTAATGTTTCATTTTTAATCAC
CGCAGTCGGTGTTGTTAACTTAAGATATACGCTTGAAAGAGCTTTAGGATTTGATTATCTCAGTTTACCC
ATTAATGAATTGCCGAATAATTTGGATTTTGAAGGCCATAAATTGGGTGCTGAAGTCTTTGCGAGAGATT
GCCTTGATTTTGGCTGGGAAGATTTAACTTCTACAATCAATAGCATGATGTATCTTGATATACCGTTTAT
TGCTTTTACTGCAAATAACGACAATTGGGTAAAGCAAGATGAAGTTATCACATTGTTATCAAATATTCGT
AGTAATCGATGCAAGATACATTCTTTGTTAGGAAGTTCGCATGACTTGTGTGTTTTCTTAGTGGTCCTGC
GCAATTTTTATCAATCGGTTACGAAGGCTGCTATCGCGATGGATAATGATCGTCTGGATATTGATGTTGA
TATTATTGAACCATCATTCGAACATCTAACTATTGCGACAGTCAATGAACGTCGAATGAAAATTGAGATT
GAAAATCAAGCGATTTCGCTGTCTTAAAACCTATTGGGATAGATATTACCCTATAGATTTCAAGATGGAT
CGCGACGGCAAGGGAGCGAATCCCGGGAGCATAGCAAACTATGTGACCGGGGTGAGTGAGTGCAGCCAAC
AAAGAAGCAACTTGAAAGATAACGGGTATAGTTAATTCTATCACTCAAATATAAGGGCTCTCTATGAAAT
TTGGAAACTTTTTGCTTACATACCAACCCCCCCAATTTTCTCAAACAGAAGTAATGAAACGTTTGGTTAA
ATTAGGTCGTATTTCTGAGGAGTGTGGTTTTGATACTGTATGGTTACTGGAGCATCATTTCACGGAGTTT
GGTTTGCTTGGTAACCCTTATGTCGCTGCTGCATATTTACTTGGTGCAACCAAAAAATTGAATGTAGGGA
CTGCGGCTATTGTTCTTCCCACCGCTCATCCAGTGCGCCAACTTGAAGATGTGAATTTATTGGATCAAAT
GTCAAAAGGACGATTTCGGTTTGGTATTTGTCGGGGGCTTTACAATAAAGACTTTCGCGTATTTGGCACG
GATATGAATAACAGTCGCGCTTTAACGGAGTGCTGGTACGGGTTGATAAAAAATGGCATGACAGAGGGAT
ATATGGAAGCTGATAATGAACATATCAAGTTCCATAAGGTAAAAGTAAACCCGACAGCATATAGTAAAGG
TGGAGCCCCTGTTTATGTGGTTGCTGAATCAGCCTCGACAACTGAATGGGCCGCTCAATTTGGTTTACCG
ATGATATTAAGTTGGATTATAAATACTAACGAAAAGAAAGCACAGCTTGAGCTTTATAACGAGGTGGCTC
AAGAATATGGGCACGATATTCATAATATCGACCATTGCTTATCATATATAACATCTGTAAATTATGACTC
AAATAAAGCGAAAGAGATTTGTCGGAAATTTCTAGGGCATTGGTATGATTCTTATGTGAATGCCACGACC
ATTTTTGATGATTCAGACAAAACAAGAGGTTATGATTTCAATAAAGGGCAGTGGCGTGACTTTGTATTAA
AGGGACATAGAGATACTAATCGCCGCATTGATTACAGTTACGAAATCAATCCCGTGGGAACCCCGCAGGA
ATGCATTGACATAATTCAAAAAGACATTGATGCCACGGGAATATCAAATATCTGTTGTGGGTTTGAAGCG
AATGGAACAGTAGACGAAATTATTGCTTCCATGAAGCTCTTCCAGTCTGATGTCATGCCGTTTCTTAAAG
AAAAACAACGTTCGCTATTATAGTAGCTAAGGAAAAAGAAATGAAATTTGGATTGTTCTTCCTTAACTTC
ATCAATTCAACAACTGTTCAAGAACAAAGTATAGTTCGCATGCAGGAAATAACGGAGTATGTTGATAAGT
TGAATTTTGAACAGATTTTGGTGTATGAAAATCATTTTTCAGGTAATGGTGTTGTCGGTGCTCCTCTGAC
TGTTTCTGGTTTTTTGCTCGGTTTAACAGAAAAAATTAAAATTGGCTCATTGAATCACATCATTACAACT
CATCATCCTGTCCGAATAGCGGAGGAGGCTTGCTTACTGGATCAATTAAGCGAAGGGAGATTTATTTTAG
GGTTTAGTGATTGTGAAAAAAAAGATGAAATGCGTCTTTTTAATCGCCCTGTTGAATATCAACAGCAACT
ATTTGAAGAGTGTTATGAAATCATTAACGATGCTTTAACAACAGGCTATTGTAATCCCGATAATGATTTT
TATAGTTTCCCTAAAATATCGGTAAACCCCCACGCTTATACCCAAGGCGGGCCTCGGAGATATATTACAG
CAACCAGTCATCATATTGTTGAATGGGCGGCTAAAAAAGGCATTCCTCTCATCTTTAAGTGGGATGACTC
CAATGATGTTAGATATGAATATGCTGAAAGGTATAAAGCCGTTGCTGATAAATATGGCATTGACTTATCA
GCGATAGATCATCAGTTAATGGTATTGGTTAACTATAACGAAGATAGTCACAAAGCTAAACAAGAGACGC
GTGCATTTATCCGTGATTATGTTCTTGAAATGTATCCTAATGAAAATCTCGAAAATAAACTTGAAGAGAT
AATCACAGAAAACGCTGTCGGAGATTATACGGAATGTATAGCTGCGGCTAAGCTGGCAATTGAAAAGTGC
GGTGCAAAAAGGGTATTATTATCCTTTGAACCAATGAATGACTTGATGCACCAAAAAAATGTAATCAATA
TTGTTGATGATAATATTAAAAAGTACCACATGTAGTAAAAGAATATGGCAGCAACGCTGCCATATTCTCT
AAATTATTTGGAGGGGTAAAACAGGTATGACTTCATATGTTGATAAACAAGAGATCATAGCAAGCTCAGA
AATTGATGATTTGATTTTTTCCAGCGATCCATTAGCTTGGTCTTACGATGAACAGGAAAAAATCAGAAAC
AAATTTGTTCTTGATGCATTTCGTAATCACTATAAACATTGTCAAGAATACCGTCACTACTGTCAGGTAC
ACAAAGTAGACGACAATATTACGGAAATTGATGACATACCTGTATTCCCAACATCAGTTTTTAAGTTTAC
TCGCTTATTAACTTCTCAGGAGAACGAGATTGAAAGTTGGTTTACCAGCAGCGGCACGAGTGGTTTAAAA
AGTCAGGTGGCGCGTGACAGACTAAGTATTGAGAGACTCTTAGGCTCTGTGAGTTATGGCATGAAATATG
TTGGTAGTTGGTTTGATCATCAAATAGAGTTGGTCAACTTAGGGCCAGATAGATTTAATGCTCATAACAT
TTGGTTTAAATATGTTATTAGTTTGGTAGAATTATTATATCCCACGACATTTACCGTAATGGAAGAACGA
ATAGATTTTGTTAAGACATTGAATAGCCTTGAGCGAATAAAAAATCAAGGGAAAGATATTTGTCTTATCG
GCTCACCATACTTTATTTATTTGCTCTGCCAGTATATGAAAGATAAAAACATCTCATTTTATGGGGATAA
AAACCTTTATATCATAACGGGGGGCGGCTGGAAAAGTTATGAAAAAGAGTCCCTAAAACGCGATGATTTC
AATCATCTTTTATTCGACACGTTCAACCTCAATAATATTAGTCAAATCCGCGATATATTTAATCAAGTTG
AACTCAACACTTGTTTCTTTGAGGATGAAATGCAACGTAAACGTGTTCCGCCGTGGGTATATGCGCGAGC
ACTTGATCCTGAAACATTGAAACCTGTACCTGATGGAATGCCGGGTTTGATGAGTTATATGGATGCGTCA
TCAACGAGTTATCCGGCATTTATTGTTACCGATGATGTCGGGATAATGAGCAGAGAATATGGTCAATATC
CTGGTGTACTTGTTGAGATTTTACGTCGCGTCAATACGAGGGCACAGAAAGGGTGTGCTTTAAGCTTAAA
CCAAGCATTTAATAGTTGATATACTCTATGGATTTTAAGATGCATCGCGATGGCAAGGGAGTGAATTCGG
ATCCGAGCTCGGTACCAAGCTTGGCGTAATCATGGTCATAGCTGTTTCCTGTGTGAAATTGTTATCCGCT
CACAATTCCACACAACATACGAGCCGGAAGCATAAAGTGTAAAGCCTGGGGTGCCTAATGAGTGAGCTAA
CTCACATTAATTGCGTTGCGCTCACTGCCCGCTTTCCAGTCGGGAAACCTGTCGTGCCAGGACTACGGTC
GTGCCAACTTGCGTGATAACTATCGTCTGGTTGATGGCGCATCGAAAGACGGCTGGTTATTCACTGCTGA
ACATACTCAGAGTGTCCTGAAGGGCTTTAACAAGTTTGTTGTTCAGTACGCTACTGACTCGATGACCTCG
CAGGGTAAAGGGCTGTCGCAGGGTTCTGGCGTTGCATTTGATAACGAAAAATTTGCCTACAATATCAACA
ACAACGGTCACATGCTGCGTATCCTCGACCACGGTGCGATCTCCATGGGCGACAACTGGGACATGATGTA
CGTGGGTATGTACCAGGATATCAACTGGGATAACGACAACGGCACCAAGTGGTGGACCGTCGGTATTCGC
CCGATGTACAAGTGGACGCCAATCATGAGCACCGTGATGGAAATCGGCTACGACAACGTCGAATCCCAGC
GCACCGGCGACAAGAACAATCAGTACAAAATTACCCTCGCACAACAATGGCAGGCTGGCGACAGCATCTG
GTCACGCCCGGCTATTCGTGTCTTCGCAACCTACGCCAAGTGGGATGAGAAATGGGGTTACGACTACACC
GGTAACGCTGATAACAACGCGAACTTCGGCAAAGCCGTTCCTGCTGATTTCAACGGCGGCAGCTTCGGTC
GTGGCGACAGCGACGAGTGGACCTTCGGTGCCCAGATGGAAATCTGGTGGTAAGCTTGCGCGGCCGCTAT
TGACCCGGGATCTGATTAATTAAAACGTGGCTTACTAGGATCCGATATCATTTAAATCTAGGGATAACAG
GGTAATACTAGTGTCGACCAACCAGATAAGTGAAATCTAGTTCCAAACTATTTTGTCATTTTTAATTTTC
GTATTAGCTTACGACGCTACACCCAGTTCCCATCTATTTTGTCACTCTTCCCTAAATAATCCTTAAAAAC
TCCATTTCCACCCCTCCCAGTTCCCAACTATTTTGTCCGCCCACAGGCTGAAAGCGCTATTTCTTCCAGA
ATTGCCATGATTTTTTCCCCACGGGAGGCGTCACTGGCTCCCGTGTTGTCGGCAGCTTTGATTCGATAAG
CAGCATCGCCTGTTTCAGGCTGTCTATGTGTGACTGTTGAGCTGTAACAAGTTGTCTCAGGTGTTCAATT
TCATGTTCTAGTTGCTTTGTTTTACTGGTTTCACCTGTTCTATTAGGTGTTACATGCTGTTCATCTGTTA
CATTGTCGATCTGTTCATGGTGAACAGCTTTAAATGCACCAAAAACTCGTAAAAGCTCTGATGTATCTAT
CTTTTTTACACCGTTTTCATCTGTGCATATGGACAGTTTTCCCTTTGATATGTAACGGTGAACAGTTGTT
CTACTTTTGTTTGTTAGTCTTGATGCTTCACTGATAGATACAAGAGCCATAAGAACCTCAGATCCTTCCG
TATTTAGCCAGTATGTTCTCTAGTGTGGTTCGTTGTTTTTGCGTGAGCCATGAGAACGAACCATTGAGAT
CATACTTACTTTGCATGTCACTCAAAAATTTTGCCTCAAAACTGGTGAGCTGAATTTTTGCAGTTAAAGC
ATCGTGTAGTGTTTTTCTTAGTCCGTTATGTAGGTAGGAATCTGATGTAATGGTTGTTGGTATTTTGTCA
CCATTCATTTTTATCTGGTTGTTCTCAAGTTCGGTTACGAGATCCATTTGTCTATCTAGTTCAACTTGGA
AAATCAACGTATCAGTCGGGCGGCCTCGCTTATCAACCACCAATTTCATATTGCTGTAAGTGTTTAAATC
TTTACTTATTGGTTTCAAAACCCATTGGTTAAGCCTTTTAAACTCATGGTAGTTATTTTCAAGCATTAAC
ATGAACTTAAATTCATCAAGGCTAATCTCTATATTTGCCTTGTGAGTTTTCTTTTGTGTTAGTTCTTTTA
ATAACCACTCATAAATCCTCATAGAGTATTTGTTTTCAAAAGACTTAACATGTTCCAGATTATATTTTAT
GAATTTTTTTAACTGGAAAAGATAAGGCAATATCTCTTCACTAAAAACTAATTCTAATTTTTCGCTTGAG
AACTTGGCATAGTTTGTCCACTGGAAAATCTCAAAGCCTTTAACCAAAGGATTCCTGATTTCCACAGTTC
TCGTCATCAGCTCTCTGGTTGCTTTAGCTAATACACCATAAGCATTTTCCCTACTGATGTTCATCATCTG
AACGTATTGGTTATAAGTGAACGATACCGTCCGTTCTTTCCTTGTAGGGTTTTCAATCGTGGGGTTGAGT
AGTGCCACACAGCATAAAATTAGCTTGGTTTCATGCTCCGTTAAGTCATAGCGACTAATCGCTAGTTCAT
TTGCTTTGAAAACAACTAATTCAGACATACATCTCAATTGGTCTAGGTGATTTTAATCACTATACCAATT
GAGATGGGCTAGTCAATGATAATTACTAGTCCTTTTCCTTTGAGTTGTGGGTATCTGTAAATTCTGCTAG
ACCTTTGCTGGAAAACTTGTAAATTCTGCTAGACCCTCTGTAAATTCCGCTAGACCTTTGTGTGTTTTTT
TTGTTTATATTCAAGTGGTTATAATTTATAGAATAAAGAAAGAATAAAAAAAGATAAAAAGAATAGATCC
CAGCCCTGTGTATAACTCACTACTTTAGTCAGTTCCGCAGTATTACAAAAGGATGTCGCAAACGCTGTTT
GCTCCTCTACAAAACAGACCTTAAAACCCTAAAGGCTTAAGTAGCACCCTCGCAAGCTCGGGCAAATCGC
TGAATATTCCTTTTGTCTCCGACCATCAGGCACCTGAGTCGCTGTCTTTTTCGTGACATTCAGTTCGCTG
CGCTCACGGCTCTGGCAGTGAATGGGGGTAAATGGCACTACAGGCGCCTTTTATGGATTCATGCAAGGAA
ACTACCCATAATACAAGAAAAGCCCGTCACGGGCTTCTCAGGGCGTTTTATGGCGGGTCTGCTATGTGGT
GCTATCTGACTTTTTGCTGTTCAGCAGTTCCTGCCCTCTGATTTTCCAGTCTGACCACTTCGGATTATCC
CGTGACAGGTCATTCAGACTGGCTAATGCACCCAGTAAGGCAGCGGTATCATCAACAGGCTTACCCGTCT
TACTGTCGGGGATCGACGCTCTCCCTTATGCGACTCCTGCATTAGGAAGCAGCCCAGTAGTAGGTTGAGG
CCGTTGAGCACCGCCGCCGCAAGGAATGGTGCATGCAAGGAGATGGCGCCCAACAGTCCCCCGGCCACGG
GGCCTGCCACCATACCCACGCCGAAACAAGCGCTCATGAGCCCGAAGTGGCGAGCCCGATCTTCCCCATC
GGTGATGTCGGCGATATAGGCGCCAGCAACCGCACCTGTGGCGCCGGTGATGCCGCCGGGCAGGATAGGT
GAAGTAGGCCCACCCGCGAGCGGGTGTTCCTTCTTCACTGTCCCTTATTCGCACCTGGCGGTGCTCAACG
GGAATCCTGCTCTGCGAGGCTGGCCGGCGGCG
[125 nt withheld, positions 9903-10027]
AATCAATCTAAAGTATATATGAGTAAACTTGGTCTGACAGTTACCAATGCTTAATCAGTGAGGCACCTAT
CTCAGCGATCTGTCTATTTCGTTCATCCATAGTTGCCTGACTCCCCGTCGTGTAGATAACTACGATACGG
GAGGGCTTACCATCTGGCCCCAGTGCTGCAATGATACCGCGAGACCCACGCTCACCGGCTCCAGATTTAT
CAGCAATAAACCAGCCAGCCGGAAGGGCCGAGCGCAGAAGTGGTCCTGCAACTTTATCCGCCTCCATCCA
GTCTATTAATTGTTGCCGGGAAGCTAGAGTAAGTAGTTCGCCAGTTAATAGTTTGCGCAACGTTGTTGCC
ATTGCTGCAGGCATCGTGGTGTCACGCTCGTCGTTTGGTATGGCTTCATTCAGCTCCGGTTCCCAACGAT
CAAGGCGAGTTACATGATCCCCCATGTTGTGCAAAAAAGCGGTTAGCTCCTTCGGTCCTCCGATCGTTGT
CAGAAGTAAGTTGGCCGCAGTGTTATCACTCATGGTTATGGCAGCACTGCATAATTCTCTTACTGTCATG
CCATCCGTAAGATGCTTTTCTGTGACTGGTGAGTACTCAACCAAGTCATTCTGAGAATAGTGTATGCGGC
GACCGAGTTGCTCTTGCCCGGCGTCAACACGGGATAATACCGCGCCACATAGCAGAACTTTAAAAGTGCT
CATCATTGGAAAACGTTCTTCGGGGCGAAAACTCTCAAGGATCTTACCGCTGTTGAGATCCAGTTCGATG
TAACCCACTCGTGCACCCAACTGATCTTCAGCATCTTTTACTTTCACCAGCGTTTCTGGGTGAGCAAAAA
CAGGAAGGCAAAATGCCGCAAAAAAGGGAATAAGGGCGACACGGAAATGTTGAATACTCATACTCTTCCT
TTTTCAATATTATTGAAGCATTTATCAGGGTTATTGTCTCATGAGCGGATACATATTTGAATGTATTTAG
AAAAATAAACAAAAGAGTTTGTAGAAACGCAAAAAGGCCATCCGTCAGGATGGCCTTCTGCTTAATTTGA
TGCCTGGCAGTTTATGGCGGGCGTCCTGCCCGCCACCCTCCGGGCCGTTGCTTCGCAACGTTCAAATCCG
CTCCCGGCGGATTTGTCCTACTCAGGAGAGCGTTCACCGACAAACAACAGATAAAACGAAAGGCCCAGTC
TTTCGACTGAGCCTTTCGTTTTATTTGATGCCTGGCAGTTCCCTACTCTCGCATGGGGAGACCCCACACT
ACCATCGGCGCTACGGCGTTTCACTTCTGAGTTCGGCATGGGGTCAGGTGGGACCACCGCGCTACTGCCG
CCAGGCAAATTCTGTTTTATCAGACCGCTTCTGCGTTCTGATTTAATCTGTATCAGGCTGAAAATCTTCT
CTCATCCGCCAAAACAGCCAAGCTTGCATGCCTGCAGGTCGACTCTAGAGGATCCCCTAAAAATAATGAC
CGAGCTAGCTCTAACTGTGGGATGTGATAACGAGTCTTGCTATATGGTGTTTCAGCTTCGTAAATAAATG
AACTCTGCGCTCCATCCTTGTTGCGTACGGAAGCAAAGGACGAGAGATTAGGAAAATCGATTATTTTGGC
TCGTTGAAGATCCGATGCTTCAAACTCAATCACACGATCCGCCTTATTTATTTGCTTTGTTGTACTGTTA
ACCACCTTAGCTCGACTTAATAAAGGCAAATGAGTAAATCGAGTCCATTTCCGTTCTTGCATTGGATTAA
ACCAAACAAAAATACGCCACTCCTTATGACCCGAGTTACGGAATAAATGACCAATATGTACAACCTGCAC
ATTGTCATTAAATGTAGCTAGCCTAACCACTCACTCTTCCCCATAAACCATTTCCAAGAATCTTTGTGCT
TCCTCAGTTATCCGCTCTTTAGATAACGTTGCACTTCTTAATAATCGCCAGCGCCTAAGCTCAACATCTT
CCTGTTTAAGCTTAATAAAAGCTTGGCTAATCCGTCTAATTTGATAATCTTCCACACTCTCTGAGTAACG
CTTTAAGCAAAGCGCTACCAAAGGCAGTTTCTGTAGATTTTTTGCAAGAGAGGTTCCGTTAGGAGTTTGC
TTTAACAGCCAGCTCGATGTCGCTCTTGGGTGATCAAGGCTACTATCTAGACGCTTTATGATTCTTAATA
GTTGTCGTACAGCAATTCGATCTCTTTGGTTCCAATCAACTCTAGGGGCGGGTGCCAGACGCTCTTGTTG
ATGCTGTTGATTCCAGTGAACTAGCCAATCCCTGTCATGTCGGTAAAGCCAAGCGTATAGCACCCCACCC
TCTAAAGACTGTCTTGCCGCCTTAATTCCTTGGTATTTATGCACTAGTTGCTGCCAGTCTTTATGCTTAA
CAGATAAATCTTCAGAGTTAGGTTGCACAGACTGGCTAACAGGTCTTGTCGTTATAGAGTGCTCAGTAAG
AGCACTTGCCTGCTGTAGCGCTTCTATAACCGTTAGTTTTGGCAATAAGGCTTGCCACACAATACTATGC
TGTAAATAACTAAAGGCTTTTCTATGCTTACGGAATATACTTTTCAGCCAACACGTGTCCTTGTTCTCTG
CCAACTTTAAATCCAGTTTCTCTAGTGCCTCATCACTAAAAGTCTGCCTCACTCTCTCCGCCACCAAGTC
ATGACGAATGTGCTTGCTTTTGGTTAGCCCTAGATCCTGCGCTAAGCGCTGATAAAACAGCGTCCACTGC
TCAAGGCTTGGGGAAAGCTCTTGCGCTCGTGGAGCATCTAACAGAGGGGCTATATAAGCAGCTAGTGCTG
TTAATTGAGATAGGGAGTCTTTGGGGTAGTCTGAAAGCAGCTCAGTATGACCCAAAGCCCAAAATTGATG
TCGGTGATCATCTACAGCTCTATCAAAGAAGACTAAAGCACCGTGTTTTGGACAATATGGCAAAGCGGGC
AAATACCAATCTCGTTGCCAAAAGGCTTCCCCATACCTATTTAGCTGAAGAGCAACGCAATCAGGGCAGT
ATCTAAAGCGGTTATCGCTCTTAACTCTAGAAGCAGCGACTCCTAGCATTAAATGCACCGCACCTTGCGC
TTGGTACTCCATTAACCGAATAGCTTCGTCTCGGCGCTCCTTGCCTACAAACGGAGCATATAAAGGGAAT
AAGGTATGCTCATAAATAAGCTGCTGAACAGCGTAACGTCCTGTTTGATGTAGATGTCTTGCTATCACAC
CTAAATGCGAGGGCAGACCTAAGGTAGCGACCACCTTGCGGTTGCCATACACCTCATCCAACAGCTGCTT
AGGACTAACAATCCCTTGATAAACGCCTGCCCGTGCAATAGTGCTATAAATCAGCTCATTCGAGTACGGA
ACAGGAAAGTTTCTCATGGCTAACCTGCTTGTTTAAATAAGCTCGCCATATCCACTATTACCCCTTTCCC
TTTTAACCGTTCATGCATGGTTTTTTCAGGTTGGCGTTGTGAATAGATATAACGTAAATCCGTATCAGGC
AAGCTATCCCAGTCGCTGGGCTTGACTACCTTTATAGCCGAAACCTTTTTACTCTTGGAGGGCTTTTCTA
GTTCTGACACTACCGTTTCGCCTTCCATCAACCACTGCAAAACAAGAGGCAGTAACTTTTGTCTTGTCAT
CGTTGGATTCTGGCTAAACGCTTTTTTAATAGTGGGAATTAACAGGCTTGAATCGTAATCCTCTTTCAGC
ATCAGATATAAATGACGCTGATCTTCGGTATCTAACTCTTGAAGGGCTTTTTCTTCTGGTGTTTGTTCTT
GTATCGCTGCGATATCTAGCTGAAGTTGGATTAACCGTTTATCAATCTCGGGAACGACTAGATCAGAATA
ACGAGCAATGCGTTCTGGGATACCCGAGCGTAATGCCTCTAGCATGGGGTGCACAGGCTTTAACTCATCT
TGATACACTTGCCGCAATAAACCAGCGGTAATACGCTCATTGCCTAAAGCTAGCGCACGGAGCTGAGCGA
GTACAAAAAGTTTTACTACAATGTCCATCACTCCTTGGCTTAGCTCATACCACACATCACGGACCTCATC
CGATAACAGCGCATCTTTGCGTTGTAAAAGCTGTAATTGCCAAAGATTATCCGTAAAAGCGATCCACTCT
TGATTGGGCTTTCCACGTTGCGTTTGTTGTATAGGATCCCAGAATATAGCTCCAAACCCTGCCCCTCTAC
GTGCAGACCGCAAATCAGCCTCAAAAATCTCTCGTGCTTTAGGGGTACCAATCAACATCACTGGTACGCC
AATAATATTCACCATCGTCACAAAAAAGTTCAGCATCTCTTGAGATCCACCCGAACGAGAGCGGCTTAAA
TGCTGAATTTCATCAATAACCAACAACCCTAAAGCATGTGCATTGGCTATTTGCGACATCAAAGCCAACA
TGGTTTCTATACCATGACGTTTTAAGCCATAACGACGCTCATAGTTCGAGCCCAAGGCTCGATCCAACGC
TCTGAAAAAATTCAAGCAGATTTCTTTTAGCGAACCATTATGCGAGCAGTCTATTTTCAAATACACCACC
TGCTCTACATTGAGTTCACGATGGTAAATCACCTGAGGATACGTGGCTAGAATACGATGAAGAGAGGTCG
TCTTCCCACTACCAGAACAACCAATTAACAATAAGCTTTGTGCCGTAGATCGTGCCTCCTCAAAGCGAAA
TGTCTCCAACTCTCCCGTTTGAACACGCTCATAACCATTTTGTAAATGCTTTTGTAAATCTCCTGTTTTA
GGATTTCTGCCTACGTAGCCACCTCGAATCATGACCGAAATACGCTCACTTAGTAGCAAATGCGTACCTA
ATGGCTGAAAATAGTCATCTGGAATACGACAAATGGTATGAGCTCTGATAACACGGGACTTTTGCAAGTC
AGAGGAAGTAAGCTGTAAAGAGGATTTCAGTGATGCAGCACTATTCACTGACTCTTGTAATGGTGGTAAG
GCCTCGATAAAAGGATTATCACGATAAGCCTCTACCCCCGTATCACGATAAACTGCTTGAATCCGGGTAG
CACTCATGACTCATCCTTTTCTGGTGGATCCTGAAATAATTCAGGCACGTATGTGGGTAGGCTGTAATCT
TCTTGATCATCCGCTTCCACTGCGTTGAAAGGAATAACTTTAGCCTCATCACCTGAAGAGCTTGGCTTCA
AATGCTCCGCACGTTTTTTACGCTCCGAGGTCACGGCTTCTTTTTTATTAGTTTTAATCTGCTTAATGCG
TGTTGATTTGGGCTCAGTAGTACTGGGCGTTAACTTATTCGCTTTCTGAATGGTTTGCTGAATAAACGCC
TCAAGCTCCCTGCGTTTAGTTAACTCATCCTGCTTCGCATTGGCTTTATTGTGTTTTTCTTGTGCTTGTA
TATCCCAAACCTCCCAAAATGAGAGACCTTTAAACTGCCGACTACGTTCCGTCAGATTACAGCGCCAAAA
TACACGGCTGCCAACTTGCGGAAACAAATAAATCGTATCAACCAGCACTGGGTCATAAGCCGCTTCTAAA
TGTTGAGGTCTAGCTATATCAGTGCTCCGCTGCAACCAACCCTCACGCAGAATCTCTGACCCCGAGTAAT
ACAAACCCCACAAATTAACGCCAAATGAAGAAATAGAGACCTTTCGGCGAGGCAGTAACGCTACTCGCAA
CTGCTCTTGCTCCACAGCCCTTAAACTACCTGTACGATGCTGCATACCCCATTGCCATAGCTGGACAGGA
ATAGACGGTAAATCTGTAGGAAAATCAGCATCTCGATCGTATTTATCCATCACCAGATGGTTATTTCTGA
ATAAGATCGTACGCAAAATAATTTGTGTGAACTCAAATACCGACAGAGATGCATCTAACCTATAGTCTGT
TTCACCATGGCTTTTGATCCGACTGCCCTCTACAATGCCAGGTGCAAAGGACTTAAACTCGGCTTGTAGT
GTTCTAAAAGTGCTTTCCACTATGCCTTTAGCATCGCCACGTCTAGGTGGAGCACTTTCCACTCGCACAT
TAAAACTAGAAACTAAGGCTTCGACCTGATGACTCATTAATTCGCCACGGTCCGCTAGCAACACATCTGG
CAAACCTACACACGGCCAGTCTGAGCTACTAATCTCAATATCATGCTGGGCACAAATGGCCGTTTTGTCA
GAGCAAGCATTTACAAAAGCCTGCATCGCCACCACATAAGACGGATTTTCAAAGCCGATATAAAAGCCCG
TGATCATCCGACTAAACACATCAATCACAATGTAAAGCGTTGGTCTTCCTATGATTTTTTGGCGATCATG
ATGATCCACTAAATAAATATCAGCAATCGTGGCATCAATCTCATAACGACTCCCAGGGCCTAACGCCTGA
GAAGTGGCTGTACTACTTAAGGGTCGTACGTCTTTTTTATATACCCCTGCTTTAACTCTAGACTTTAAGC
GCTGAGCTTTAGGGTATTCTCGATCATAAAAATAACGAAACTGACGTAGTGTTGGGTAATCCTCTTGGGG
AATGCGAGGAAAATACTGAGCAAACAAGTCCACAAATCGTCTATAGGCAACGGTGGTCTTTGTACCTTTT
TGATTTAACAGGTGCTTTTCTATGGTCAACCTAAAAAGGCGTTCAATCTCGGGCGTTACCTTGGTTCCTT
CACCCTTACCATATTCTCTGGCTCGGCCAATCTTTGCTGTTCCTGTCGCTGAACGTCTTTCCCCTGGTGC
ACCGCTGTTTTTGTAGTCAGGAATTAATGCATTAGGCGTTTGACCACGCTGCCAGTAACGGCGTAACAAC
TTATAAACTGTAGCCTTAGTAACCTTATGTTCTTGGACCACATGCTCAACGAGTTCGCTTCTGACTTTAG
GGTCGAAACGATCCTTACTATTAATAATAGGAAGAATTTTTCGATAATCCTCCTCGCGCTTCTGGAAGCT
GACAGAATCTACAGACGGCTCTTCTAAATCAAGATGTACATAAGGGTCATCAGTTCTAACTAAGCGGCCT
TCATCTAAATACTGCATTAGCAACAACTCAGCCCTAGCTTGTGGAACTCCTTTATCAGCGCTTATTTGCA
TCCAGACAACTTGGCCATCCTCTATAGCCAAAATGCGATACGGATCATTATCAAATAGCACAACCTCATT
AATTTGCCACATAGCGCAACTCCTCCATATTCACTACTTGGCTAATACAGAGATCTGCACACTTATTTGC
CCTGAAAGACTTATAAATATTGAACTTAATAAAACCATTTGCGGTTAAGGCTCGTATCTCACTCAATGTT
TTGCCTAACTCCAAATCATAAGCAATATCAACCTGCTTACAGACATTGATAATGTTTTCATCTCCTTTTT
CTTGCAGGATATGGGCCAATGGGGATAGTTGTGCTAAAAGCTCCGCAGAAACTTCTTCTGTTTTCACTGA
ATAAAGCCATTCAATATTTTCTTTTACTACGGGATTTATTTCTTTATCAGTAAAAATGAACCAAGGAATT
TGCTTTTGCTGCCAATAGCGACGCTCTAGTTCTAGTTTTTCTAAGGTACGCTCGTCTTGTAAGGCTGCTG
CAGGTTTGACTTGAATAGCAAACTGCTCAAAAGGACCATCTTTGCAGTCCACTAAAAAATCAGTAGACAT
AACCTGATCTACACCACGAATAACAGGATGCTTAATACCACTATCTATTGCAATCTGCCTGGTATCACTA
GGTAATAAGGGGAACTGCTCGCGTATATCTAGCACGCTGCTCTCCCACTCAAGACTGAGAAAAACAGCAA
GCTCTAAGTCAGATAGCAAATGATGGACTCGTCCCGTCTTATGAGAATAAATACGGTGGGAACGACCTGA
AGAAGGAACTTCTTGTACTGTTAGCCATGGAATATAGTCTTTACCATGCCCTTGGCCACGCCCCTCTTTA
ATACGACGGGCAATTTGCACTTCAGAAAATGAAGAGTTTGCTTTAGCCATAACAAAAGTCCAGTATGCTT
TTTCACAGCATAACTGGACTGATTTCAGTTTACAACTATTCTGTCTAGTTTAAGACTTGGGTACCGAGCT
CGAATTCGCTAGCCCAAAAAAACGGGTATGGAGAAACAGTAGAGAGTTGCGATAAAAAGCGTCAGGTAGG
ATCCGCTAATCTTATGGATAAAAATGCTATGGCATAGCAAAGTGTGACGCCGTGCAAATAATCAATGTGG
ACTTTTCTGCCGTGATTATAGACACTTTTGTTACGCGTTTTTGTCATGGCTTTGGTCCCGCTTTGTTACA
GAATGCTTTTAATAAGCGGGGTTACCGGTTTGGTTAGCGAGAAGAGCCAGTAAAAGACGCAGTGACGGCA
ATGTCTGATGCAATATGGACAATTGGTTTCTTCTCTGAATGGCGGGAGTATGAAAAGTATGGCTGAAGCG
CAAAATGATCCCCTGCTGCCGGGATACTCGTTTAATGCCCATCTGGTGGCGGGTTTAACGCCGATTGAGG
CCAACGGTTATCTCGATTTTTTTATCGACCGACCGCTGGGAATGAAAGGTTATATTCTCAATCTCACCAT
TCGCGGTCAGGGGGTGGTGAAAAATCAGGGACGAGAATTTGTTTGCCGACCGGGTGATATTTTGCTGTTC
CCGCCAGGAGAGATTCATCACTACGGTCGTCATCCGGAGGCTCGCGAATGGTATCACCAGTGGGTTTACT
TTCGTCCGCGCGCCTACTGGCATGAATGGCTTAACTGGCCGTCAATATTTGCCAATACGGGGTTCTTTCG
CCCGGATGAAGCGCACCAGCCGCATTTCAGCGACCTGTTTGGGCAAATCATTAACGCCGGGCAAGGGGAA
GGGCGCTATTCGGAGCTGCTGGCGATAAATCTGCTTGAGCAATTGTTACTGCGGCGCATGGAAGCGATTA
ACGAGTCGCTCCATCCACCGATGGATAATCGGGTACGCGAGGCTTGTCAGTACATCAGCGATCACCTGGC
AGACAGCAATTTTGATATCGCCAGCGTCGCACAGCATGTTTGCTTGTCGCCGTCGCGTCTGTCACATCTT
TTCCGCCAGCAGTTAGGGATTAGCGTCTTAAGCTGGCGCGAGGACCAACGTATCAGCCAGGCGAAGCTGC
TTTTGAGCACCACCCGGATGCCTATCGCCACCGTCGGTCGCAATGTTGGTTTTGACGATCAACTCTATTT
CTCGCGGGTATTTAAAAAATGCACCGGGGCCAGCCCGAGCGAGTTCCGTGCCGGTTGTGAAGAAAAAGTG
AATGATGTAGCCGTCAAGTTGTCATAATTGGTAACGAATCAGACAATTGACGGCTTGACGGAGTAGCATA
GGGTTTGCAGAATCCCTGCTTCGTCCATTTGACAGGCACATTATGCATCGATGATAAGCTGTCAAACATG
AGCAGATCCTCTACGCCGGACGCATCGTGGCCTGTGGGCGGACAATAAAGTCTTAAACTGAACAAAATAG
ATCTAAACTATGACAATAAAGTCTTAAACTAGACAGAATAGTTGTAAACTGAAATCAGTCCAGTTATGCT
GTGAAAAAGCATACTGGACTTTTGTTATGGCTAAAGCAAACTCTTCATTTTCTGAAGTGCAAATTGCCCG
TCGTATTAAAGAGGGGCGTGGGGTCGACGCGGCCGTGGCGCGCCTCCTAGGTGC
Features (pLannotate 1.2.2; 32 found; start..end, strand, type, name):
    379..1818    +  CDS            luxC: LUXC_PHOPO - Experimental evidence at protein level: Swiss-Prot protein existence level 1. LuxC is the fatty acid reductase enzyme responsible for synthesis of the aldehyde substrate for the luminescent reaction catalyzed by luciferase. From Photobacterium phosphoreum.
   1834..2754    +  CDS            luxD: LUXD1_PHOLU - Experimental evidence at protein level: Swiss-Prot protein existence level 1. Acyl transferase is part of the fatty acid reductase system required for aldehyde biosynthesis; it produces fatty acids for the luminescent reaction. From Photorhabdus luminescens (Xenorhabdus luminescens).
   2934..4010    +  CDS            luxA: LUXA1_PHOLU - Experimental evidence at protein level: Swiss-Prot protein existence level 1. Light-emitting reaction in luminous bacteria. From Photorhabdus luminescens (Xenorhabdus luminescens).
   4031..5002    +  CDS            luxB: LUXB1_PHOLU - Experimental evidence at protein level: Swiss-Prot protein existence level 1. Light-emitting reaction in luminous bacteria. The specific role of the beta subunit is unknown, but it is absolutely required for bioluminescence activity. From Photorhabdus luminescens (Xenorhabdus luminescens).
   5070..6158    +  CDS            luxE: LUXE_ALIFS - Protein inferred from homology: Swiss-Prot protein existence level 3. Acyl-protein synthetase activates tetradecanoic acid. It is a component of the fatty acid reductase complex responsible for converting tetradecanoic acid to the aldehyde which serves as substrate in the luciferase-catalyzed reaction. From Aliivibrio fischeri (Vibrio fischeri).
   6287..6309    -  protein_bind   lac operator (fragment): The lac repressor binds to the lac operator to inhibit transcription in E. coli. This inhibition can be relieved by adding lactose or isopropyl-β-D-thiogalactopyranoside (IPTG). lac repressor encoded by lacI
   6313..6343    -  promoter       lac promoter: promoter for the E. coli lac operon
   6358..6379    -  protein_bind   CAP binding site: CAP binding activates transcription in the presence of cAMP. E. coli catabolite activator protein
   6392..6430    -  CDS            lacI (fragment): lac repressor; lacI; The lac repressor binds to the lac operator to inhibit transcription in E. coli. This inhibition can be relieved by adding lactose or isopropyl-β-D-thiogalactopyranoside (IPTG).
   6431..7120    +  CDS            lamB (fragment): LAMB_ECOLI - Also known as malB. Experimental evidence at protein level: Swiss-Prot protein existence level 1. Involved in the transport of maltose and maltodextrins (PubMed:3301537, PubMed:2832377, PubMed:11742115, PubMed:7824948, PubMed:8805519, PubMed:9299337). Indispensable for translocation of maltodextrins (alpha 1-4 linked polyglucosyls) containing more than three glucosyl moieties. A hydrophobic path ('greasy slide') of aromatic residues serves to guide and select the sugars for transport through the channel (PubMed:7824948, PubMed:8805519, PubMed:9299337, PubMed:11742115). Also acts a
   7230..7395    -  mobile_element Tn7L: mini-Tn7 element (left end of the Tn7 transposon) Tn7
   7828..8778    -  CDS            Rep101(Ts): temperature-sensitive version of the RepA protein needed for replication with the pSC101 origin (Armstrong et al., 1984); rep101 encoding an A56V mutation
   8826..9048    -  rep_origin     pSC101 ori: low-copy replication origin that requires the Rep101 protein
   9533..9785    -  CDS            TcR (fragment): tetracycline efflux protein; tet; confers resistance to tetracycline
   9788..9897    +  oriT           oriT: incP origin of transfer
   9898..10026   -  rep_origin     f1 ori (fragment) (sequence partly withheld): f1 bacteriophage origin of replication; arrow indicates direction of (+) strand synthesis
  10068..10928   -  CDS            AmpR: β-lactamase; bla; confers resistance to ampicillin, carbenicillin, and related antibiotics
  10929..11020   -  promoter       AmpR promoter: bla
  11039..11066   -  terminator     rrnB T2 terminator: transcription terminator T2 from the E. coli rrnB gene
  11158..11244   -  terminator     rrnB T1 terminator: Escherichia coli rrnB; transcription terminator T1 from the E. coli rrnB gene
  11246..11361   -  ncRNA          5S rRNA: Accession: RF00001 - 5S ribosomal RNA
  11447..11484   -  misc_feature   MCS (fragment): pUC18/19 multiple cloning site
  11485..11874   -  CDS            tnsE (fragment): TNSE_ECOLX - Experimental evidence at protein level: Swiss-Prot protein existence level 1. TnsABC + TnsD promote high-frequency insertion of Tn7 into a specific target site known as att-Tn7 whereas TnsABC + TnsE promote low-frequency insertion into many different sites. From Escherichia coli.
  11881..13404   -  CDS            tnsD: TNSD_ECOLX - Protein predicted: Swiss-Prot protein existence level 4. TnsABC + TnsD promote high-frequency insertion of Tn7 into a specific target site known as att-Tn7 whereas TnsABC + TnsE promote low-frequency insertion into many different sites. From Escherichia coli.
  13410..15074   -  CDS            tnsC: TNSC_ECOLX - Experimental evidence at protein level: Swiss-Prot protein existence level 1. TnsABC + TnsD promote high-frequency insertion of Tn7 into a specific target site known as att-Tn7 whereas TnsABC + TnsE promote low-frequency insertion into many different sites. From Escherichia coli.
  15074..17179   -  CDS            tnsB: TNSB_ECOLX - Experimental evidence at protein level: Swiss-Prot protein existence level 1. Sequence-specific, DNA-binding protein required for Tn7 transposition. Recognizes sequences necessary for recombination at both left and right ends of Tn7 and, together with TnsA, forms the transposase. TnsB executes the 5'-DNA strand breakage and joining reactions. From Escherichia coli.
  17169..17987   -  CDS            tnsA: TNSA_ECOLX - Experimental evidence at protein level: Swiss-Prot protein existence level 1. Required for Tn7 transposition. Forms the transposase, together with TnsB. TnsA executes the 5'-DNA strand breakage reaction. TnsABC and TnsD promote high-frequency insertion of Tn7 into a specific target site known as ATT-Tn7 whereas TnsABC and TnsD promote low- frequency insertion into many different sites. From Escherichia coli.
  18066..18084   -  misc_feature   MCS (fragment): pUC18/19 multiple cloning site
  18105..18389   -  promoter       araBAD promoter: araBAD; promoter of the L-arabinose operon of E. coli; the araC regulatory gene is transcribed in the opposite direction (Guzman et al., 1995)
  18416..19294   +  CDS            araC: L-arabinose regulatory protein; araC
  19384..19402   -  promoter       tet promoter (fragment): E. coli promoter for tetracycline efflux protein gene
  19440..19638   -  mobile_element Tn7R (fragment): mini-Tn7 element (right end of the Tn7 transposon) Tn7
