[The description below was written by a language model from this plasmid's Addgene catalogue record and pLannotate feature annotations shown in this document.]
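Description:
pBEN276 is a large (about 19.7 kb), low-copy bacterial delivery plasmid built on the pGRG25 backbone. It is designed to place a bioluminescence operon in single copy at the Tn7 attachment site in the chromosome of Gram-negative bacteria. It replicates from the pSC101 origin using a temperature-sensitive Rep101 protein, so it is maintained only at a permissive temperature and can be cured from the host after transposition. Selection is by ampicillin through β-lactamase. An incP oriT is also annotated, which would allow conjugative mobilisation, along with leftover fragments of an f1 origin and a tetracycline resistance gene.

The payload is the Photorhabdus luminescens luxCDABE operon (about 6.2 kb), cloned between XhoI and NotI sites. The catalogue lists frr as its promoter, although the feature table does not annotate that promoter separately. luxA and luxB encode the luciferase subunits, while luxC, luxD and luxE supply the fatty acid reductase complex that makes the aldehyde substrate, so cells emit light without any added substrate. On the circular map the operon lies between the Tn7R and Tn7L ends, forming a mini-Tn7 element that also carries lac regulatory remnants and a lamB fragment. Outside the transposon ends, tnsA, tnsB, tnsC and tnsD sit downstream of the araBAD promoter with araC, followed by a truncated tnsE and rrnB terminators. The TnsABC+D pathway directs high-frequency, site-specific insertion into att-Tn7.

The associated work used this approach to build stable chromosomal luminescent reporter strains of Salmonella enterica serotypes that do not depend on plasmid maintenance.
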