Addgene plasmid #69150: pBEN276
Purpose: Integration of luciferase operon in Tn7 insertion site of Gram negative bacteria
Depositing lab: Pierre Germon. Depositing organization: INRA Nouzilly. Publication: Development of stable reporter system cloning luxCDABE genes into chromosome of Salmonella enterica serotypes using Tn7 transposon. Howe K, Karsi A, Germon P, Wills RW, Lawrence ML, Bailey RH. BMC Microbiol. 2010 Jul 23;10:197. doi: 10.1186/1471-2180-10-197. PubMed 20653968.
Backbone
  Vector backbone: pGRG25
  Backbone manufacturer: Nancy Craig - Johns Hopkins University (Addgene Plasmid #16665)
  Backbone size w/o insert (bp): 12500
  Total vector size (bp): 19671
  Vector type: Luciferase
Growth in bacteria
  Bacterial resistance: Ampicillin, 100 μg/mL
  Growth temperature: 30°C
  Growth strain: DH5alpha
  Copy number: Low Copy
Gene/Insert
  Gene/Insert name: luxCDABE
  Species: Photorhabdus luminescens
  Insert size (bp): 6200
  GenBank ID: AF403784
  Promoter: frr
  Cloning method: Restriction Enzyme; 5′ cloning site XhoI (not destroyed); 3′ cloning site NotI (not destroyed)
  Sequencing primers: 5′ AATTGCCCGTCGTATTAAAG; 3′ GTAGCGTCGTAAGCTAATAC
Terms and licenses: Academic/Nonprofit Terms; Industry Terms: Not Available to Industry
How to cite: pBEN276 was a gift from Pierre Germon (Addgene plasmid # 69150 ; http://n2t.net/addgene:69150 ; RRID:Addgene_69150)
