>Addgene plasmid #69150 | pBEN276 | addgene partial sequence | sequence record 133495 | ARA_promoter-F 5'-ctgacgctttttatcgcaactctctactg-3'
TTTTTTGGGCTAGCGAATTCGAGCTCGGTACCCAAGTCTTAAACTAGACAGAATAGTTGTAAACTGAAAT
CAGTCCAGTTATGCTGTGAAAAAGCATACTGGACTTTTGTTATGGCTAAAGCAAACTCTTCATTTTCTGA
AGTGCAAATTGCCCGTCGTATTAAAGAGGGGCGTGGCCAAGGGCATGGTAAAGACTATATTCCATGGCTA
ACAGTACAAGAAGTTCCTTCTTCAGGTCGTTCCCACCGTATTTATTCTCATAAGACGGGACGAGTCCATC
ATTTGCTATCTGACTTAGAGCTTGCTGTTTTTCTCAGTCTTGAGTGGGAGAGCAGCGTGCTAGATATACG
CGAGCAGTTCCCCTTATTACCTAGTGATACCAGGCAGATTGCAATAGATAGTGGTATTAAGCATCCTGTT
ATTCGTGGTGTAGATCAGGTTATGTCTACTGATTTTTTAGTGGACTGCAAAGATGGTCCTTTTGAGCAGT
TTGCTATTCAAGTCAAACCTGCAGCAGCCTTACAAGACGAGCGTACCTTAGAAAAACTAGAACTAGAGCG
TCGCTATTGGCAGCAAAAGCAAATTCCTTGGTTCATTTTTACTGATAAAGAAATAAATCCCGTAGTAAAA
GAAAATATTGAATGGCTTTATTCAGTGAAAACAGAAGAAGTTTCTGCGGAGCTTTTAGCACAACTATCCC
CATTGGCCCATATCCTGCAAGAAAAAGGAGATGAAAACATTATCAATGTCTGTAAGCAGGTTGATATTGC
TTATGATTTGGAGTTAGGCAAAACATTGAGTGAGATACGAGCCTTAACCGCAAATGGTTTTATTAAGTTC
AATATTTATAAGTCTTTCAGGGCAAATAAGTGTGCAGATCTCTGTAT
