>Addgene plasmid #69150 | pBEN276 | addgene partial sequence | sequence record 133496 | Tn7-end 5'-GGGGTGGAAATGGAGTTTTT-3'
AAATAGATGGGACTGGGTGTAGCGTCGTAAGCTAATACGAAAATTAAAAATGACAAAATAGTTTGGAACT
AGATTTCACTTATCTGGTTGGTCGACACTAGTATTACCCTGTTATCCCTAGATTTAAATGATATCGGATC
CTAGTAAGCCACGTTTTAATTAATCAGATCCCTCAATAGCGGCCGCAAGCTTACCACCAGATTTCCATCT
GGGCACCGAAGGTCCACTCGTCGCTGTCGCCACGACCGAAGCTGCCGCCGTTGAAATCAGCAGGAACGGC
TTTGCCGAAGTTCGCGTTGTTATCAGCGTTACCGGTGTAGTCGTAACCCCATTTCTCATCCCACTTGGCG
TAGGTTGCGAAGACACGAATAGCCGGGCGTGACCAGATGCTGTCGCCAGCCTGCCATTGTTGTGCGAGGG
TAATTTTGTACTGATTGTTCTTGTCGCCGGTGCGCTGGGATTCGACGTTGTCGTAGCCGATTTCCATCAC
GGTGCTCATGATTGGCGTCCACTTGTACATCGGGCGAATACCGACGGTCCACCACTTGGTGCCGTTGTCG
TTATCCCAGTTGATATCCTGGTACATACCCACGTACATCATGTCCCAGTTGTCGCCCATGGAGATCGCAC
CGTGGTCGAGGATACGCAGCATGTGACCGTTGTTGTTGATATTGTAGGCAAATTTTTCGTTATCAAATGC
AACGCCAGAACCCTGCGACAGCCCTTTACCCTGCGAGGTCATCGAGTCAGTAGCGTACTGAACAACAAAC
TTGTTAAAGCCCTTCAGGACACTCTGAGTATGTTCAGCAGTGAATAACCAGCCGTCTTTCGATGCGCCAT
CAACCAGACGATAGTTATCACGCAAGTTGGCACGACCGTAGTCCTGGCACGACAGGTTTCCCGACTGGAA
AGCGGGCAGTGAGCGCAACGCAATTAATGTGAGTTAGCTCACTCAT
